>Addgene plasmid #162295 | pEPQD0CM0544 | addgene full sequence | sequence record 318688 | Addgene NGS Result
GTAAAACGACGGCCAGTCATGCATAATCCGCACGCATCTGGAATAAGGAAGTGCCATTCCGCCTGACCTA
GGTCTCTCCATGAAAATCGAAGAAGGCAAATTAGTGATATGGATCAATGGAGATAAGGGATACAATGGCT
TAGCGGAAGTGGGAAAGAAGTTTGAAAAGGACACTGGGATCAAGGTTACGGTCGAACACCCAGACAAGTT
AGAGGAAAAGTTTCCGCAAGTAGCAGCCACAGGGGACGGTCCGGATATCATTTTCTGGGCCCATGATCGT
TTCGGCGGATATGCCCAGAGTGGTCTTTTAGCGGAGATTACTCCTGATAAGGCATTTCAAGATAAATTGT
ACCCTTTCACGTGGGACGCGGTTCGCTATAATGGAAAACTTATCGCATATCCTATTGCGGTAGAGGCACT
GAGTCTCATCTACAATAAGGACTTGCTCCCTAATCCGCCTAAGACATGGGAAGAAATTCCCGCCCTCGAC
AAGGAGCTCAAGGCAAAGGGCAAATCCGCCTTGATGTTTAATCTCCAGGAGCCATATTTTACTTGGCCGT
TGATCGCGGCCGATGGCGGCTACGCCTTTAAATACGAGAATGGTAAATATGATATCAAGGATGTCGGAGT
AGACAATGCGGGTGCAAAGGCTGGACTTACTTTCTTAGTGGATTTGATCAAGAATAAGCATATGAACGCT
GATACGGACTATAGTATTGCCGAGGCGGCGTTCAACAAGGGTGAGACTGCCATGACTATTAATGGACCTT
GGGCTTGGTCGAATATTGATACGAGTAAGGTCAACTACGGCGTGACTGTGTTACCTACATTTAAAGGCCA
GCCTAGCAAGCCGTTTGTGGGTGTTTTGTCGGCGGGCATCAATGCGGCATCACCGAATAAGGAATTAGCG
AAGGAATTCTTGGAGAATTACCTTCTCACGGACGAGGGCCTTGAGGCCGTAAACAAGGATAAGCCATTAG
GCGCGGTGGCCTTAAAGAGCTATGAAGAGGAACTGGTCAAGGACCCGCGCATCGCAGCTACCATGGAGAA
TGCTCAAAAGGGCGAGATTATGCCCAATATTCCTCAAATGTCGGCCTTTTGGTACGCGGTCCGCACCGCA
GTAATTAATGCAGCGTCCGGACGCCAAACCGTGGACGAGGCGCTTAAGGATGCTCAAACTAATTCGAGCT
CGAACAACAACAACAATAACAATAACAACAACCTCGGGATCGAGGGAAGGGGAATGAGAGACCTAGGCTA
GGTGGAGGCTCAGTGATGATAAGTCTGCGATGGTGGATGCATGTGTCATGGTCATAGCTGTTTCCTGTGT
GAAATTGTTATCCGCTCAGAGGGCACAATCCTATTCCGCGCTATCCGACAATCTCCAAGACATTAGGTGG
AGTTCAGTTCGGCGTATGGCATATGTCGCTGGAAAGAACATGTGAGCAAAAGGCCAGCAAAAGGCCAGGA
ACCGTAAAAAGGCCGCGTTGCTGGCGTTTTTCCATAGGCTCCGCCCCCCTGACGAGCATCACAAAAATCG
ACGCTCAAGTCAGAGGTGGCGAAACCCGACAGGACTATAAAGATACCAGGCGTTTCCCCCTGGAAGCTCC
CTCGTGCGCTCTCCTGTTCCGACCCTGCCGCTTACCGGATACCTGTCCGCCTTTCTCCCTTCGGGAAGCG
TGGCGCTTTCTCATAGCTCACGCTGTAGGTATCTCAGTTCGGTGTAGGTCGTTCGCTCCAAGCTGGGCTG
TGTGCACGAACCCCCCGTTCAGCCCGACCGCTGCGCCTTATCCGGTAACTATCGTCTTGAGTCCAACCCG
GTAAGACACGACTTATCGCCACTGGCAGCAGCCACTGGTAACAGGATTAGCAGAGCGAGGTATGTAGGCG
GTGCTACAGAGTTCTTGAAGTGGTGGCCTAACTACGGCTACACTAGAAGAACAGTATTTGGTATCTGCGC
TCTGCTGAAGCCAGTTACCTTCGGAAAAAGAGTTGGTAGCTCTTGATCCGGCAAACAAACCACCGCTGGT
AGCGGTGGTTTTTTTGTTTGCAAGCAGCAGATTACGCGCAGAAAAAAAGGATCTCAAGAAGATCCTTTGA
TCTTTTCTACGGGGTCTGACGCTCTATTCAACAAAGCCGCCGTCCCGTCAAGTCAGCGTAAATGGGTAGG
GGGCTTCAAATCGTCCCCCCATACGATATAAGTTGTTACTAGTGCTTGGATTCTCACCAATAAAAAACGC
CCGGCGGCAACCGAGCGTTCTGAACAAATCCAGATGGAGTTCTGAGGTCATTACTGGATCTATCAACAGG
AGTCCAAGCGAGCTCGATATCAAATTACGCCCCGCCCTGCCACTCATCGCAGTACTGTTGTAATTCATTA
AGCATTCTGCCGACATGGAAGCCATCACAAACGGCATGATGAACCTGAATCGCCAGCGGCATCAGCACCT
TGTCGCCTTGCGTATAATATTTGCCCATGGTGAAAACGGGGGCGAAGAAGTTGTCCATATTGGCCACGTT
TAAATCAAAACTGGTGAAACTCACCCAGGGATTGGCTGAGACGAAAAACATATTCTCAATAAACCCTTTA
GGGAAATAGGCCAGGTTTTCACCGTAACACGCCACATCTTGCGAATATATGTGTAGAAACTGCCGGAAAT
CGTCGTGGTATTCACTCCAGAGCGATGAAAACGTTTCAGTTTGCTCATGGAAAACGGTGTAACAAGGGTG
AACACTATCCCATATCACCAGCTCACCGTCTTTCATTGCCATACGAAATTCCGGATGAGCATTCATCAGG
CGGGCAAGAATGTGAATAAAGGCCGGATAAAACTTGTGCTTATTTTTCTTTACGGTCTTTAAAAAGGCCG
TAATATCCAGCTGAACGGTCTGGTTATAGGTACATTGAGCAACTGACTGAAATGCCTCAAAATGTTCTTT
ACGATGCCATTGGGATATATCAACGGTGGTATATCCAGTGATTTTTTTCTCCATTTTAGCTTCCTTAGCT
CCTGAAAATCTCGATAACTCAAAAAATACGCCCGGTAGTGATCTTATTTCATTATGGTGAAAGTTGGAAC
CTCTTACGTGCCGATCAACGTCTCATTGATACCTGAAACAAAACCCATCGTACGGCCAAGGAAGTCTCCA
ATAACTGTGATCCACCACAAGCGCCAGGGTTTTCCCAGTCACGACGTT
Features (pLannotate 1.2.2; 6 found; start..end, strand, type, name):
     83..1180    +  CDS            malE (fragment): MALE_ECO57 - Experimental evidence at protein level: Swiss-Prot protein existence level 1. Part of the ABC transporter complex MalEFGK involved in maltose/maltodextrin import. Binds maltose and higher maltodextrins. From Escherichia coli O157:H7.
   1499..2087    -  rep_origin     ori: high-copy-number ColE1/pMB1/pBR322/pUC origin of replication
   2220..2314    -  terminator     lambda t0 terminator: transcription terminator from phage lambda
   2338..2994    -  CDS            cat: CAT_ECOLX - Experimental evidence at protein level: Swiss-Prot protein existence level 1. This enzyme is an effector of chloramphenicol resistance in bacteria. From Escherichia coli. This protein is used as a marker in many commonly used cloning vectors, such as pACYC184.
   2995..3097    -  promoter       cat promoter: promoter of the E. coli cat gene encoding chloramphenicol acetyltransferase
   3172..17      -  CDS            lacZα (fragment) (across the origin): LacZα fragment of β-galactosidase; lacZ fragment
