[The description below was written by a language model from this plasmid's Addgene catalogue record and pLannotate feature annotations shown in this document.]
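Description:
pEPQD0CM0544 is a Level 0 standard part plasmid for MoClo (Golden Gate-style modular cloning) assembly, built on a pTwist backbone and classed as a synthetic biology vector. At about 3.2 kb, it is a minimal bacterial storage and donor plasmid. It replicates in E. coli from a high-copy ColE1/pUC-type origin and is selected with chloramphenicol through a cat gene driven by its native cat promoter and followed by the phage lambda t0 terminator. A short lacZα fragment spanning the sequence origin appears to be a remnant of the backbone rather than a functional screening cassette.

The payload is an N-terminal fusion tag consisting of maltose-binding protein (MBP, annotated as a malE fragment of roughly 1.1 kb) followed by a Factor Xa protease cleavage site, synthesised with codon usage optimised for E. coli. The part is defined by the fusion sites CCAT and AATG, which in the MoClo plant syntax mark the position for an N-terminal tag, so that it joins directionally between an upstream promoter/5′ UTR part and a downstream coding sequence part. The plasmid carries no promoter or terminator for the tag, which is not meant to be expressed from this plasmid but to be released by Type IIS restriction digestion and ligated into a complete transcription unit. The enzyme sites themselves are not annotated in the feature table.

MBP is widely used to improve solubility of recombinant proteins and to allow affinity purification on amylose resin, and the Factor Xa site permits later removal of the tag. The associated work concerns biofoundry-assisted expression and characterisation of plant proteins, consistent with use of this part for building MBP-fusion expression constructs.
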