Addgene plasmid #162295: pEPQD0CM0544
Purpose: Level 0 N-terminal tag part for MoClo assembly, CCAT-AATG
Depositing lab: Nicola Patron. Depositing organization: Earlham Institute. Publication: Biofoundry-assisted expression and characterization of plant proteins. Dudley QM, Cai YM, Kallam K, Debreyne H, Carrasco Lopez JA, Patron NJ. Synth Biol (Oxf). 2021 Sep 11;6(1):ysab029. doi: 10.1093/synbio/ysab029. eCollection 2021. PubMed 34693026.
Backbone
  Vector backbone: pTwist
  Vector type: Synthetic Biology
Growth in bacteria
  Bacterial resistance: Chloramphenicol, 25 μg/mL
  Growth temperature: 37°C
  Growth strain: DH5alpha
  Copy number: High Copy
Gene/Insert
  Gene/Insert name: N-terminal tag, MBP-[Factor Xa cleavage site]
  Species: Synthetic
  Mutation: codon optimized for E. coli
  Cloning method: Unknown
  Sequencing primers: 5′ GTTGTAAAACGACGGCCAGTC; 3′ AGCGGATAACAATTTCACACAGG
Terms and licenses: Academic/Nonprofit Terms; Industry Terms: Not Available to Industry
How to cite: pEPQD0CM0544 was a gift from Nicola Patron (Addgene plasmid # 162295 ; http://n2t.net/addgene:162295 ; RRID:Addgene_162295)
